Addgene plasmid #232243: pCAGGS puro human-GFP-RLIM-IRES-mCherry
Purpose: Mammalian expression of RLIM-GFP-IRES-mCherry
Depositing lab: Francisco Bustos. Publication: RLIM-specific activity reporters define variant pathogenicity in Tonne-Kalscheuer syndrome. Bandi V, Rennie M, Koch I, Gill P, Pacheco OD, Berg AD, Cui H, Ward DI, Bustos F. HGG Adv. 2024 Oct 31;6(1):100378. doi: 10.1016/j.xhgg.2024.100378. PubMed 39482882.
Backbone
  Vector backbone: pCAGGS puro
  Vector type: Mammalian Expression
Growth in bacteria
  Bacterial resistance: Ampicillin, 100 μg/mL
  Growth temperature: 37°C
  Growth strain: DH5alpha
  Growth instructions: The depositing lab recommends Stellar competent cells for propagation.
  Copy number: High Copy
Gene/Insert
  Gene/Insert name: RLIM-GFP-IRES-mCherry (alt name: RNF12)
  Species: H. sapiens (human)
  Insert size (bp): 1872
  Entrez Gene: RLIM (a.k.a. MRX61, NY-REN-43, RNF12, TOKAS)
  Tag / fusion protein: AcGFP1 (N terminal on insert)
  Cloning method: Restriction Enzyme; 5′ cloning site Unknown (unknown if destroyed)
Terms and licenses: Academic/Nonprofit Terms; Industry Terms: Not Available to Industry
How to cite: pCAGGS puro human-GFP-RLIM-IRES-mCherry was a gift from Francisco Bustos (Addgene plasmid # 232243 ; http://n2t.net/addgene:232243 ; RRID:Addgene_232243)
