[The description below was written by a language model from this plasmid's Addgene catalogue record and pLannotate feature annotations shown in this document.]
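Description:
pCAGGS puro human-GFP-RLIM-IRES-mCherry is a mammalian expression plasmid of about 10.4 kb built on the pCAGGS puro backbone. It is maintained in E. coli through a high-copy ColE1/pUC-type origin and an ampicillin resistance gene (β-lactamase). An f1 phage origin is also present, along with leftover lac operon fragments (lacI, lacZα, lacY pieces, the lac promoter and operator) and a T7 promoter, which appear to be cloning-vector remnants. For selection in mammalian cells, a separate cassette places puromycin N-acetyltransferase under the mouse PGK promoter, followed by a partial bovine growth hormone polyadenylation signal.

The main expression unit is driven by the composite CAG promoter, made up of the CMV immediate-early enhancer, the chicken β-actin promoter and a chimeric β-actin/β-globin intron, which gives strong constitutive transcription in many mammalian cell types. It encodes human RLIM (also called RNF12), an E3 ubiquitin ligase, as a 1,872 bp coding sequence with the green fluorescent protein AcGFP1 fused at its N-terminus. The purpose and insert fields write the name as "RLIM-GFP", but the tag field and the feature table both place AcGFP1 upstream of RLIM. Downstream, an EMCV internal ribosome entry site allows translation of mCherry from the same transcript, which ends at an SV40 polyadenylation signal. Because both proteins come from one mRNA, mCherry can serve as an internal reference for transfection and expression level, against which the green signal of the RLIM fusion can be compared. The associated publication concerns RLIM-specific activity reporters for assessing variant pathogenicity in Tonne-Kalscheuer syndrome. The record does not describe how this particular construct was used in that work.
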