Features (pLannotate 1.2.2; 23 found; start..end, strand, type, name):
    730..822     +  CDS            lacI (fragment): lac repressor; lacI; The lac repressor binds to the lac operator to inhibit transcription in E. coli. This inhibition can be relieved by adding lactose or isopropyl-β-D-thiogalactopyranoside (IPTG).
    835..856     +  protein_bind   CAP binding site: CAP binding activates transcription in the presence of cAMP. E. coli catabolite activator protein
    871..901     +  promoter       lac promoter: promoter for the E. coli lac operon
    909..925     +  protein_bind   lac operator: The lac repressor binds to the lac operator to inhibit transcription in E. coli. This inhibition can be relieved by adding lactose or isopropyl-β-D-thiogalactopyranoside (IPTG). lac repressor encoded by lacI
    979..997     +  promoter       T7 promoter: promoter for bacteriophage T7 RNA polymerase
   1007..1386    +  enhancer       CMV enhancer: human cytomegalovirus immediate early enhancer
   1388..1663    +  promoter       chicken β-actin promoter: No description available
   1664..2680    +  intron         chimeric intron: chimera between introns from chicken β-actin and rabbit β-globin
   2743..3459    +  CDS            AcGFP1: AcGFP1 is a basic (constitutively fluorescent) green fluorescent protein, derived from Aequorea coerulescens.
   3478..5349    +  CDS            RLIM: RNF12_HUMAN - Also known as RNF12. Experimental evidence at protein level: Swiss-Prot protein existence level 1. E3 ubiquitin-protein ligase. Acts as a negative coregulator for LIM homeodomain transcription factors by mediating the ubiquitination and subsequent degradation of LIM cofactors LDB1 and LDB2 and by mediating the recruitment the SIN3a/histone deacetylase corepressor complex. Ubiquitination and degradation of LIM cofactors LDB1 and LDB2 allows DNA-bound LIM homeodomain transcription factors to interact with other protein partners such as RLIM. Plays a role in telomere length-mediated
   5362..5934    +  misc_feature   IRES: internal ribosome entry site (IRES) of the encephalomyocarditis virus (EMCV)
   5943..6650    +  CDS            mCherry: mCherry is a basic (constitutively fluorescent) red fluorescent protein published in 2004, derived from Discosoma sp.. It is reported to be a very rapidly-maturing monomer with low acid sensitivity.
   6802..7014    +  CDS            lacY (fragment): LACY_ECOLI - Experimental evidence at protein level: Swiss-Prot protein existence level 1. Responsible for transport of beta-galactosides into the cell, with the concomitant import of a proton (symport system). Can transport lactose, melibiose, lactulose or the analog methyl-1-thio-beta,D- galactopyranoside (TMG), but not sucrose or fructose (PubMed:1848449, PubMed:18177889, PubMed:22106930). The substrate specificity is directed toward the galactopyranosyl moiety of the substrate (PubMed:22106930). From Escherichia coli (strain K12).
   7014..7148    +  polyA_signal   SV40 poly(A) signal: SV40 polyadenylation signal
   7153..7652    +  promoter       PGK promoter: mouse phosphoglycerate kinase 1 promoter
   7668..8267    +  CDS            PuroR: puromycin N-acetyltransferase; pac from Streptomyces alboniger; confers resistance to puromycin
   8327..8538    +  polyA_signal   bGH poly(A) signal (fragment): bovine growth hormone polyadenylation signal
   8542..8563    +  promoter       SV40 promoter (fragment): SV40 enhancer and early promoter
   8602..8756    +  CDS            lacZα (fragment): LacZα fragment of β-galactosidase; lacZ fragment
   8787..9215    -  rep_origin     f1 ori (sequence partly withheld): f1 bacteriophage origin of replication; arrow indicates direction of (+) strand synthesis
   9242..9346    +  promoter       AmpR promoter: bla
   9347..10207   +  CDS            AmpR: β-lactamase; bla; confers resistance to ampicillin, carbenicillin, and related antibiotics
  10378..547     +  rep_origin     ori (across the origin): high-copy-number ColE1/pMB1/pBR322/pUC origin of replication
>Addgene plasmid #232243 | pCAGGS puro human-GFP-RLIM-IRES-mCherry | addgene full sequence | sequence record 461399 | Addgene NGS Result
AAAAAAACCACCGCTACCAGCGGTGGTTTGTTTGCCGGATCAAGAGCTACCAACTCTTTTTCCGAAGGTA
ACTGGCTTCAGCAGAGCGCAGATACCAAATACTGTTCTTCTAGTGTAGCCGTAGTTAGGCCACCACTTCA
AGAACTCTGTAGCACCGCCTACATACCTCGCTCTGCTAATCCTGTTACCAGTGGCTGCTGCCAGTGGCGA
TAAGTCGTGTCTTACCGGGTTGGACTCAAGACGATAGTTACCGGATAAGGCGCAGCGGTCGGGCTGAACG
GGGGGTTCGTGCACACAGCCCAGCTTGGAGCGAACGACCTACACCGAACTGAGATACCTACAGCGTGAGC
TATGAGAAAGCGCCACGCTTCCCGAAGGGAGAAAGGCGGACAGGTATCCGGTAAGCGGCAGGGTCGGAAC
AGGAGAGCGCACGAGGGAGCTTCCAGGGGGAAACGCCTGGTATCTTTATAGTCCTGTCGGGTTTCGCCAC
CTCTGACTTGAGCGTCGATTTTTGTGATGCTCGTCAGGGGGGCGGAGCCTATGGAAAAACGCCAGCAACG
CGGCCTTTTTACGGTTCCTGGCCTTTTGCTGGCCTTTTGCTCACATGTTCTTTCCTGCGTTATCCCCTGA
TTCTGTGGATAACCGTATTACCGCCTTTGAGTGAGCTGATACCGCTCGCCGCAGCCGAACGACCGAGCGC
AGCGAGTCAGTGAGCGAGGAAGCGGAAGAGCGCCCAATACGCAAACCGCCTCTCCCCGCGCGTTGGCCGA
TTCATTAATGCAGCTGGCACGACAGGTTTCCCGACTGGAAAGCGGGCAGTGAGCGCAACGCAATTAATGT
GAGTTAGCTCACTCATTAGGCACCCCAGGCTTTACACTTTATGCTTCCGGCTCGTATGTTGTGTGGAATT
GTGAGCGGATAACAATTTCACACAGGAAACAGCTATGACATGATTACGAATTTGGCCAAGTCGGCCTCTA
ATACGACTCACTATAGGGAGCTCGTCGACATTGATTATTGACTAGTTATTAATAGTAATCAATTACGGGG
TCATTAGTTCATAGCCCATATATGGAGTTCCGCGTTACATAACTTACGGTAAATGGCCCGCCTGGCTGAC
CGCCCAACGACCCCCGCCCATTGACGTCAATAATGACGTATGTTCCCATAGTAACGCCAATAGGGACTTT
CCATTGACGTCAATGGGTGGAGTATTTACGGTAAACTGCCCACTTGGCAGTACATCAAGTGTATCATATG
CCAAGTACGCCCCCTATTGACGTCAATGACGGTAAATGGCCCGCCTGGCATTATGCCCAGTACATGACCT
TATGGGACTTTCCTACTTGGCAGTACATCTACGTATTAGTCATCGCTATTACCATGGTCGAGGTGAGCCC
CACGTTCTGCTTCACTCTCCCCATCTCCCCCCCCTCCCCACCCCCAATTTTGTATTTATTTATTTTTTAA
TTATTTTGTGCAGCGATGGGGGCGGGGGGGGGGGGGGGGCGCGCCAGGSGGGGSGGGGSGGGGSGAGGGG
SGGGGSGGGGSGAGGCGGAGAGGTGCGGCGGCAGCCAATCAGAGCGGCGCGCTCCGAAAGTTTCCTTTTA
TGGCGAGGCGGCGGCGGCGGCGGCCCTATAAAAAGCGAAGCGCGCGGCGGGCGGGAGTCGCTGCGCGCTG
CCTTCGCCCCGTGCCCCGCTCCGCCGCCGCCTCGCGCCGCCCGCCCCGGCTCTGACTGACCGCGTTACTC
CCACAGGTGAGCGGGCGGGACGGCCCTTCTCCTCCGGGCTGTAATTAGCGCTTGGTTTAATGACGGCTTG
TTTCTTTTCTGTGGCTGCGTGAAAGCCTTGAGGGGCTCCGGGAGGGCCCTTTGTGCGGGGGGAGCGGCTC
GGGGGGTGCGTGCGTGTGTGTGTGCGTGGGGAGCGCCGCGTGCGGCTCCGCGCTGCCCGGCGGCTGTGAG
CGCTGCGGGCGCGGCGCGGGGCTTTGTGCGCTCCGCAGTGTGCGCGAGGGGAGCGCGGCCGGGGGCGGTG
CCCCGCGGTGCGGGGGGGGCTGCGAGGGGAACAAAGGCTGCGTGCGGGGTGTGTGCGTGGGGGGGTGAGC
AGGGGGTGTGGGCGCGTCGGTCGGGCTGCAACCCCCCCTGCACCCCCCTCCCCGAGTTGCTGAGCACGGC
CCGGCTTCGGGTGCGGGGCTCCGTACGGGGCGTGGCGCGGGGCTCGCCGTGCCGGGCGGGGGGTGGCGGC
AGGTGGGGGTGCCGGGCGGGGCGGGGCCGCCTCGGGCCGGGGRGGGCTCGGGGGRGGGGCGCGGCGGCCC
CCGGAGCGCCGGCGGCTGTCGAGGCGCGGCGAGCCGCAGCCATTGCCTTTTATGGTAATCGTGCGAGAGG
GCGCAGGGACTTCCTTTGTCCCAAATCTGTGCGGAGCCGAAATCTGGGAGGCGCCGCCGCACCCCCTCTA
GCGGGCGCGGGGCGAAGCGGTGCGGCGCCGGCAGGAAGGAAATGGGCGGGGAGGGCCTTCGTGCGTCGCC
GCGCCGCCGTCCCCTTCTCCCTCTCCAGCCTCGGGGCTGTCCGCGGGGGGACGGCTGCCTTCGGGGGGGA
CGGGGCAGGGCGGGGTTCGGCTTCTGGCGTGTGACCGGCGGCTCTAGAGCCTCTGCTAACCATGTTCATG
CCTTCTTCTTTTTCCTACAGCTCCTGGGCAACGTGCTGGTTATTGTGCTGTCTCATCATTTTGGCAAAGA
ATTCAACTCGAGATGGTGAGCAAGGGCGCCGAGCTGTTCACCGGCATCGTGCCCATCCTGATCGAGCTGA
ATGGCGATGTGAATGGCCACAAGTTCAGCGTGAGCGGCGAGGGCGAGGGCGATGCCACCTACGGCAAGCT
GACCCTGAAGTTCATCTGCACCACCGGCAAGCTGCCTGTGCCCTGGCCCACCCTGGTGACCACCCTGAGC
TACGGCGTGCAGTGCTTCTCACGCTACCCCGATCACATGAAGCAGCACGACTTCTTCAAGAGCGCCATGC
CTGAGGGCTACATCCAGGAGCGCACCATCTTCTTCGAGGATGACGGCAACTACAAGTCGCGCGCCGAGGT
GAAGTTCGAGGGCGATACCCTGGTGAATCGCATCGAGCTGACCGGCACCGATTTCAAGGAGGATGGCAAC
ATCCTGGGCAATAAGATGGAGTACAACTACAACGCCCACAATGTGTACATCATGACCGACAAGGCCAAGA
ATGGCATCAAGGTGAACTTCAAGATCCGCCACAACATCGAGGATGGCAGCGTGCAGCTGGCCGACCACTA
CCAGCAGAATACCCCCATCGGCGATGGCCCTGTGCTGCTGCCCGATAACCACTACCTGTCCACCCAGAGC
GCCCTGTCCAAGGACCCCAACGAGAAGCGCGATCACATGATCTACTTCGGCTTCGTGACCGCCGCCGCCA
TCACCCACGGCATGGATGAGCTGTACAAGGGAGGCGGAGGCGGATCCATGGAAAACTCAGATTCCAATGA
CAAAGGAAGTGGTGATCAGTCTGCAGCACAGCGCAGAAGTCAGATGGACCGATTGGATCGAGAAGAAGCT
TTCTATCAATTTGTAAATAACCTGAGTGAAGAAGATTATAGGCTTATGAGAGATAACAATTTGCTAGGCA
CCCCAGGTGAAAGTACTGAGGAAGAGTTGCTGAGACGACTACAGCAAATTAAAGAAGGCCCACCACCGCA
AAACTCAGATGAAAATAGAGGAGGAGACTCTTCAGATGATGTGTCTAATGGTGACTCTATAATAGACTGG
CTTAACTCTGTCAGACAAACTGGAAATACAACAAGAAGTGGGCAAAGAGGAAACCAATCTTGGAGAGCAG
TGAGTCGGACTAATCCAAACAGTGGTGATTTCAGATTCAGTTTAGAGATAAATGTTAACCGTAATAATGG
GAGCCAAAATTCAGAGAATGAAAATGAGCCATCTGCAAGACGTTCTAGTGGAGAAAATGTGGAAAACAAC
AGCCAAAGGCAAGTGGAAAACCCACGATCTGAATCAACATCTGCAAGGCCATCTAGATCAGAACGAAATT
CAACTGAAGCGTTAACAGAGGTCCCACCTACCAGAGGTCAGAGGAGGGCAAGAAGCAGGAGCCCAGACCA
TCGGAGAACCAGAGCAAGAGCTGAAAGAAGTAGGTCACCTCTGCATCCAATGAGTGAAATTCCACGAAGA
TCTCATCATAGTATCTCATCTCAGACTTTTGAACATCCTTTGGTAAATGAGACGGAGGGAAGTTCTAGAA
CCCGGCACCATGTGACATTGAGGCAGCAAATATCTGGGCCTGAGTTGCTAAGTAGAGGTCTTTTTGCAGC
TTCTGGAACAAGAAATGCTTCTCAAGGAGCAGGTTCTTCAGACACAGCTGCCAGTGGTGAATCTACAGGA
TCAGGACAGAGACCTCCAACCATAGTCCTTGATCTTCAAGTAAGAAGAGTTCGTCCTGGAGAATATCGGC
AGAGAGATAGCATAGCCAGCAGAACTCGGTCTAGGTCTCAGACACCAAACAACACTGTCACCTATGAAAG
TGAACGAGGAGGTTTTAGGCGTACATTTTCACGTTCTGAGCGGGCAGGTGTGAGAACCTATGTCAGTACC
ATCAGAATTCCCATTCGTAGAATCTTAAATACTGGTTTAAGTGAGACTACATCTGTTGCAATTCAGACCA
TGTTAAGGCAGATAATGACAGGTTTTGGTGAGTTAAGCTATTTTATGTACAGTGATAGCGACTCAGAGCC
TACTGGCTCAGTCTCAAATCGAAATATGGAAAGGGCAGAGTCACGGAGTGGAAGAGGAGGTTCTGGTGGT
GGTAGTAGTTCTGGTTCCAGTTCGAGTTCCAGTTCCAGTTCGAGTTCCAGTTCCAGTTCAAGTTCCAGTT
CCAGTCCTAGTTCCAGTTCCGGTGGTGAAAGTTCAGAAACTAGCTCAGATTTATTTGAAGGCAGTAATGA
AGGAAGCTCATCATCAGGCTCATCAGGTGCCAGGCGAGAGGGTCGACATAGGGCCCCAGTCACATTTGAT
GAAAGTGGCTCTTTGCCCTTCCTTAGCCTGGCTCAGTTTTTCCTCTTAAATGAGGATGATGATGACCAAC
CTAGAGGACTCACCAAAGAACAGATTGACAACTTGGCAATGAGAAGTTTTGGTGAAAATGATGCATTAAA
AACCTGTAGTGTTTGCATTACAGAATATACAGAAGGCAACAAACTTCGTAAACTACCTTGTTCCCATGAG
TACCATGTCCACTGCATCGATCGCTGGTTATCTGAGAATTCTACCTGTCCTATTTGTCGCAGAGCAGTCT
TAGCTTCTGGTAACAGAGAAAGTGTTGTGTAAGGATCCTAGCCCCTCTCCCTCCCCCCCCCCTAACGTTA
CTGGCCGAAGCCGCTTGGAATAAGGCCGGTGTGCGTTTGTCTATATGTTATTTTCCACCATATTGCCGTC
TTTTGGCAATGTGAGGGCCCGGAAACCTGGCCCTGTCTTCTTGACGAGCATTCCTAGGGGTCTTTCCCCT
CTCGCCAAAGGAATGCAAGGTCTGTTGAATGTCGTGAAGGAAGCAGTTCCTCTGGAAGCTTCTTGAAGAC
AAACAACGTCTGTAGCGACCCTTTGCAGGCAGCGGAACCCCCCACCTGGCGACAGGTGCCTCTGCGGCCA
AAAGCCACGTGTATAAGATACACCTGCAAAGGCGGCACAACCCCAGTGCCACGTTGTGAGTTGGATAGTT
GTGGAAAGAGTCAAATGGCTCTCCTCAAGCGTATTCAACAAGGGGCTGAAGGATGCCCAGAAGGTACCCC
ATTGTATGGGATCTGATCTGGGGCCTCGGTGCACATGCTTTACATGTGTTTAGTCGAGGTTAAAAAAACG
TCTAGGCCCCCCGAACCACGGGGACGTGGTTTTCCTTTGAAAAACACGATAATACCTCCGGAATGGTGAG
CAAGGGCGAGGAGGATAACATGGCCATCATCAAGGAGTTCATGCGCTTCAAGGTGCACATGGAGGGCTCC
GTGAACGGCCACGAGTTCGAGATCGAGGGCGAGGGCGAGGGCCGCCCCTACGAGGGCACCCAGACCGCCA
AGCTGAAGGTGACCAAGGGTGGCCCCCTGCCCTTCGCCTGGGACATCCTGTCCCCTCAGTTCATGTACGG
CTCCAAGGCCTACGTGAAGCACCCCGCCGACATCCCCGACTACTTGAAGCTGTCCTTCCCCGAGGGCTTC
AAGTGGGAGCGCGTGATGAACTTCGAGGACGGCGGCGTGGTGACCGTGACCCAGGACTCCTCCCTGCAGG
ACGGCGAGTTCATCTACAAGGTGAAGCTGCGCGGCACCAACTTCCCCTCCGACGGCCCCGTAATGCAGAA
GAAAACCATGGGCTGGGAGGCCTCCTCCGAGCGGATGTACCCCGAGGACGGCGCCCTGAAGGGCGAGATC
AAGCAGAGGCTGAAGCTGAAGGACGGCGGCCACTACGACGCTGAGGTCAAGACCACCTACAAGGCCAAGA
AGCCCGTGCAGCTGCCCGGCGCCTACAACGTCAACATCAAGTTGGACATCACCTCCCACAACGAGGACTA
CACCATCGTGGAACAGTACGAACGCGCCGAGGGCCGCCACTCCACCGGCGGCATGGACGAGCTGTACAAG
TGACTCGAGCCTTAATTAAGGGCTAGCAAATGCATGCGGCCGCCAATTCCAGCTGAGCGCCGGTCGCTAC
CATTACCAGTTGGTCTGGTGTCAAAAATAATAATAACCGGGCAGGCCATGTCTGCCCGTATTTCGCGTAA
GGAAATCCATTATGTACTATTTAAAAAACACAAACTTTTGGATGTTCGGTTTATTCTTTTTCTTTTACTT
TTTTATCATGGGAGCCTACTTCCCGTTTTTCCCGATTTGGCTACATGACATCAACCATATCAGCAAAAGT
GATACGGGTATTATTTTTGCCGCTATTTCTCTGTTCTCGCTATTATTCCAACCGCTGTTTGGTCTGCTTT
CTGACAAACTCGGAACTTGTTTATTGCAGCTTATAATGGTTACAAATAAAGCAATAGCATCACAAATTTC
ACAAATAAAGCATTTTTTTCACTGCATTCTAGTTGTGGTTTGTCCAAACTCATCAATGTATCTTATCATG
TCTGGATCTACCGGGTAGGGGAGGCGCTTTTCCCAAGGCAGTCTGGAGCATGCGCTTTAGCAGCCCCGCT
GGGCACTTGGCGCTACACAAGTGGCCTCTGGCCTCGCACACATTCCACATCCACCGGTAGGCGCCAACCG
GCTCCGTTCTTTGGTGGCCCCTTCGCGCCACCTTCTACTCCTCCCCTAGTCAGGAAGTTCCCCCCCGCCC
CGCAGCTCGCGTCGTGCAGGACGTGACAAATGGAAGTAGCACGTCTCACTAGTCTCGTGCAGATGGACAG
CACCGCTGAGCAATGGAAGCGGGTAGGCCTTTGGGGCAGCGGCCAATAGCAGCTTTGCTCCTTCGCTTTC
TGGGCTCAGAGGCTGGGAAGGGGTGGGTCCGGGGGCGGGCTCAGGGGCGGGCTCAGGGGCGGGGCGGGCG
CCCGAAGGTCCTCCGGAGGCCCGGCATTCTGCACGCTTCAAAAGCGCACGTCTGCCGCGCTGTTCTCCTC
TTCCTCATCTCCGGGCCTTTCGACAAGCTAGCTTACCATGACCGAGTACAAGCCCACGGTGCGCCTCGCC
ACCCGCGACGACGTCCCCAGGGCCGTACGCACCCTCGCCGCCGCGTTCGCCGACTACCCCGCCACGCGCC
ACACCGTCGATCCGGACCGCCACATCGAGCGGGTCACCGAGCTGCAAGAACTCTTCCTCACGCGCGTCGG
GCTCGACATCGGCAAGGTGTGGGTCGCGGACGACGGCGCCGCGGTGGCGGTCTGGACCACGCCGGAGAGC
GTCGAAGCGGGGGCGGTGTTCGCCGAGATCGGCCCGCGCATGGCCGAGTTGAGCGGTTCCCGGCTGGCCG
CGCAGCAACAGATGGAAGGCCTCCTGGCGCCGCACCGGCCCAAGGAGCCCGCGTGGTTCCTGGCCACCGT
CGGCGTCTCGCCCGACCACCAGGGCAAGGGTCTGGGCAGCGCCGTCGTGCTCCCCGGAGTGGAGGCGGCC
GAGCGCGCCGGGGTGCCCGCCTTCCTGGAGACCTCCGCGCCCCGCAACCTCCCCTTCTACGAGCGGCTCG
GCTTCACCGTCACCGCCGACGTCGAGGTGCCCGAAGGACCGCGCACCTGGTGCATGACCCGCAAGCCCGG
TGCCTGACGCCCGCCCCACGACCCGCAGCGCCCGACCGAAAGGAGCGCACGACCCCATGCATCGATTTGC
CAGCCATCTGTTGTTTGCCCCTCCCCCGTGCCTTCCTTGACCCTGGAAGGTGCCACTCCCACTGTCCTTT
CCTAATAAAATGAGGAAATTGCATCGCATTGTCTGAGTAGGTGTCATTCTATTCTGGGGGGTGGGGTGGG
GCAGGACAGCAAGGGGGAGGATTGGGAAGACAATAGCAGGCATGCTGGGGATGCGGTGGGCTCTATGGCT
TCTGAGGCGGAAAGAACCAGCTGGGGCTCGACGCGGCCGGCCGCTGACCAAGTCAGCTTGGCACTGGCCG
TCGTTTTACAACGTCGTGACTGGGAAAACCCTGGCGTTACCCAACTTAATCGCCTTGCAGCACATCCCCC
TTTCGCCAGCTGGCGTAATAGCGAAGAGGCCCGCACCGATCGCCCTTCCCAACAGTTGCGCAGCCTGAAT
GGCGAATGGAAATTGTAAGCGTTAATATTTTGTTAAAATTCGCGTTAAATTTTTGTTAAATCAGCTCATT
TTTTAACCAATAGGCCGAAATCGGCAAAATCCCTTATAAATCAAAAGAATAGACCGAGATAGGGT
[37 nt withheld, positions 8886-8922]
AAAGAACGTGGACTCCAACGTCAAAGG
[49 nt withheld, positions 8950-8998]
T
[91 nt withheld, positions 9000-9090]
G
[124 nt withheld, positions 9092-9215]
CAGGTGGCACTTTTCGGGGAAATGTGCGCGGAACCCCTATTTGTTTATTTTTCTAAATACATTCAAATAT
GTATCCGCTCATGAGACAATAACCCTGATAAATGCTTCAATAATATTGAAAAAGGAAGAGTATGAGTATT
CAACATTTCCGTGTCGCCCTTATTCCCTTTTTTGCGGCATTTTGCCTTCCTGTTTTTGCTCACCCAGAAA
CGCTGGTGAAAGTAAAAGATGCTGAAGATCAGTTGGGTGCACGAGTGGGTTACATCGAACTGGATCTCAA
CAGCGGTAAGATCCTTGAGAGTTTTCGCCCCGAAGAACGTTTTCCAATGATGAGCACTTTTAAAGTTCTG
CTATGTGGCGCGGTATTATCCCGTATTGACGCCGGGCAAGAGCAACTCGGTCGCCGCATACACTATTCTC
AGAATGACTTGGTTGAGTACTCACCAGTCACAGAAAAGCATCTTACGGATGGCATGACAGTAAGAGAATT
ATGCAGTGCTGCCATAACCATGAGTGATAACACTGCGGCCAACTTACTTCTGACAACGATCGGAGGACCG
AAGGAGCTAACCGCTTTTTTGCACAACATGGGGGATCATGTAACTCGCCTTGATCGTTGGGAACCGGAGC
TGAATGAAGCCATACCAAACGACGAGCGTGACACCACGATGCCTGTAGCAATGGCAACAACGTTGCGCAA
ACTATTAACTGGCGAACTACTTACTCTAGCTTCCCGGCAACAATTAATAGACTGGATGGAGGCGGATAAA
GTTGCAGGACCACTTCTGCGCTCGGCCCTTCCGGCTGGCTGGTTTATTGCTGATAAATCTGGAGCCGGTG
AGCGTGGGTCTCGCGGTATCATTGCAGCACTGGGGCCAGATGGTAAGCCCTCCCGTATCGTAGTTATCTA
CACGACGGGGAGTCAGGCAACTATGGATGAACGAAATAGACAGATCGCTGAGATAGGTGCCTCACTGATT
AAGCATTGGTAACTGTCAGACCAAGTTTACTCATATATACTTTAGATTGATTTAAAACTTCATTTTTAAT
TTAAAAGGATCTAGGTGAAGATCCTTTTTGATAATCTCATGACCAAAATCCCTTAACGTGAGTTTTCGTT
CCACTGAGCGTCAGACCCCGTAGAAAAGATCAAAGGATCTTCTTGAGATCCTTTTTTTCTGCGCGTAATC
TGCTGCTTGCAAAC
